>Addgene plasmid #122878 | pICE LEU2 | depositor full sequence | sequence record 234419 | pICE LEU2 sequence 6059 bps
TCGCGCGTTTCGGTGATGACGGTGAAAACCTCTGACACATGCAGCTCCCGGAGACGGTCACAGCTTGTCT
GTAAGCGGATGCCGGGAGCAGACAAGCCCGTCAGGGCGCGTCAGCGGGTGTTGGCGGGTGTCGGGGCTGG
CTTAACTATGCGGCATCAGAGCAGATTGTACTGAGAGTGCACCATATCGACTACGTCGTAAGGCCGTTTC
TGACAGAGTAAAATTCTTGAGGGAACTTTCACCATTATGGGAAATGCTTCAAGAAGGTATTGACTTAAAC
TCCATCAAATGGTCAGGTCATTGAGTGTTTTTTATTTGTTGTATTTTTTTTTTTTTAGAGAAAATCCTCC
AATATCAAATTAGGAATCGTAGTTTCATGATTTTCTGTTACACCTAACTTTTTGTGTGGTGCCCTCCTCC
TTGTCAATATTAATGTTAAAGTGCAATTCTTTTTCCTTATCACGTTGAGCCATTAGTATCAATTTGCTTA
CCTGTATTCCTTTACTATCCTCCTTTTTCTCCTTCTTGATAAATGTATGTAGATTGCGTATATAGTTTCG
TCTACCCTATGAACATATTCCATTTTGTAATTTCGTGTCGTTTCTATTATGAATTTCATTTATAAAGTTT
ATGTACAAATATCATAAAAAAAGAGAATCTTTTTAAGCAAGGATTTTCTTAACTTCTTCGGCGACAGCAT
CACCGACTTCGGTGGTACTGTTGGAACCACCTAAATCACCAGTTCTGATACCTGCATCCAAAACCTTTTT
AACTGCATCTTCAATGGCCTTACCTTCTTCAGGCAAGTTCAATGACAATTTCAACATCATTGCAGCAGAC
AAGATAGTGGCGATAGGGTCAACCTTATTCTTTGGCAAATCTGGAGCAGAACCGTGGCATGGTTCGTACA
AACCAAATGCGGTGTTCTTGTCTGGCAAAGAGGCCAAGGACGCAGATGGCAACAAACCCAAGGAACCTGG
GATAACGGAGGCTTCATCGGAGATGATATCACCAAACATGTTGCTGGTGATTATAATACCATTTAGGTGG
GTTGGGTTCTTAACTAGGATCATGGCGGCAGAATCAATCAATTGATGTTGAACCTTCAATGTAGGGAATT
CGTTCTTGATGGTTTCCTCCACAGTTTTTCTCCATAATCTTGAAGAGGCCAAAAGATTAGCTTTATCCAA
GGACCAAATAGGCAATGGTGGCTCATGTTGTAGGGCCATGAAAGCGGCCATTCTTGTGATTCTTTGCACT
TCTGGAACGGTGTATTGTTCACTATCCCAAGCGACACCATCACCATCGTCTTCCTTTCTCTTACCAAAGT
AAATACCTCCCACTAATTCTCTGACAACAACGAAGTCAGTACCTTTAGCAAATTGTGGCTTGATTGGAGA
TAAGTCTAAAAGAGAGTCGGATGCAAAGTTACATGGTCTTAAGTTGGCGTACAATTGAAGTTCTTTACGG
ATTTTTAGTAAACCTTGTTCAGGTCTAACACTACCGGTACCCCATTTAGGACCAGCCACAGCACCTAACA
AAACGGCATCAACCTTCTTGGAGGCTTCCAGCGCCTCATCTGGAAGTGGGACACCTGTAGCATCGATAGC
AGCACCACCAATTAAATGATTTTCGAAATCGAACTTGACATTGGAACGAACATCAGAAATAGCTTTAAGA
ACCTTAATGGCTTCGGCTGTGATTTCTTGACCAACGTGGTCACCTGGCAAAACGACGATCTTCTTAGGGG
CAGACATAGGGGCAGACATTAGAATGGTATATCCTTGAAATATATATATATATTGCTGAAATGTAAAAGG
TAAGAAAAGTTAGAAAGTAAGACGATTGCTAACCACCTATTGGAAAAAACAATAGGTCCTTAAATAATAT
TGTCAACTTCAAGTATTGTGATGCAAGCATTTAGTCATGAACGCTTCTCTATTCTATATGAAAAGCCGGT
TCCGGCCTCTCACCTTTCCTTTTTCTCCCAATTTTTCAGTTGAAAAAGGTATATGCGTCAGGCGACCTCT
GAAATTAACAAAAAATTTCCAGTCATCGAATTTGATTCTGTGCGATAGCGCCCCTGTGTGTTCTCGTTAT
GTTGAGGAAAAAAATAATGGTTGCTAAGAGATTCGAACTCTTGCATCTTACGATACCTGAGTATTCCCAC
AGTTAACTGCGGTCAAGATATTTCTTGAATCAGGCGCCTTAGACCGCTCGGCCAAACAACCAATTACTTG
TTGAGAAATAGAGTATAATTATCCTATAAATATAACGTTTTTGAACACACATGAACAAGGAAGTACAGGA
CAATTGATTTTGAAGAGAATGTGGATTTTGATGTAATTGTTGGGATTCCATTTTTAATAAGGCAATAATA
TTAGGTATGTGGATATACTAGAAGTTCTCCTCGACCGTCGATATGCGGTGTGAAATACCGCACAGATGCG
TAAGGAGAAAATACCGCATCAGGAAATTGTAAACGTTAATATTTTGTTAAAATTCGCGTTAAATTTTTGT
TAAATCAGCTCATTTTTTAACCAATAGGCCGAAATCGGCAAAATCCCTTATAAATCAAAAGAATAGACCG
AGATAGGGT
[37 nt withheld, positions 2600-2636]
AAAGAACGTGGACTCCAACGTCAAAGG
[49 nt withheld, positions 2664-2712]
T
[91 nt withheld, positions 2714-2804]
G
[124 nt withheld, positions 2806-2929]
CGCGCCATTCGCCATTCAGGCTGCGCAACTGTTGGGAAGGGCGATCGGTGCGGGCCTCTTCGCTATTACG
CCAGCTGGCGAAAGGGGGATGTGCTGCAAGGCGATTAAGTTGGGTAACGCCAGGGTTTTCCCAGTCACGA
CGTTGTAAAACGACGGCCAGTGAGCGCGCGTAATACGACTCACTATAGGGCGAATTGGGTACCGGGCCCC
CCCTCGAGGTCGACGGTATCGATAAGCTTGATATCGAATTCCTGCAGCCCGGGGGATCCACTAGTTCTAG
AGCGGCCGCCCTCTTAGCGCTTCTTAGGACGGATCGCTTGCCTGTAACTTACACGCGCCTCGTATCTTTT
AATGATGGAATAATTTGGGAATTTACTCTGTGTTTATTTATTTTTATGTTTTGTATTTGGATTTTAGAAA
GTAAATAAAGAAGGTAGAAGAGTTACGGAATGAAGAAAAAAAAATAAACAAAGGTTTAAAAAATTTCAAC
AAAAAGCGTACTTTACATATATATTTATTAGACAAGAAAAGCAGATTAAATAGATATACATTCGATTAAC
GATAAGTAAAATGTAAAATCACAGGATTTTCGTGTGTGGTCTTCTACACAGACAAGATGAAACAATTCGG
CATTAATACCTGAGAGCAGGAAGAGCAAGATAAAAGGTAGTATTTGTTGGCGATCCCCCTAGAGTCTTTT
ACATCTTCGGAAAACAAAAACTATTTTTTCTTTAATTTCTTTTTTTACTTTCTATTTTTAATTTATATAT
TTATATTAAAAAATTTAAATTATAATTATTTTTATAGCACGTGATGAAAAGGACCCAGGTGGCGCGGCCG
CCACCGCGGTGGAGCTCCAGCTTTTGTTCCCTTTAGTGAGGGTTAATTGCGCGCTTGGCGTAATCATGGT
CATAGCTGTTTCCTGTGTGAAATTGTTATCCGCTCACAATTCCACACAACATAGGAGCCGGAAGCATAAA
GTGTAAAGCCTGGGGTGCCTAATGAGTGAGGTAACTCACATTAATTGCGTTGCGCTCACTGCCCGCTTTC
CAGTCGGGAAACCTGTCGTGCCAGCTGCATTAATGAATCGGCCAACGCGCGGGGAGAGGCGGTTTGCGTA
TTGGGCGCTCTTCCGCTTCCTCGCTCACTGACTCGCTGCGCTCGGTCGTTCGGCTGCGGCGAGCGGTATC
AGCTCACTCAAAGGCGGTAATACGGTTATCCACAGAATCAGGGGATAACGCAGGAAAGAACATGTGAGCA
AAAGGCCAGCAAAAGGCCAGGAACCGTAAAAAGGCCGCGTTGCTGGCGTTTTTCCATAGGCTCCGCCCCC
CTGACGAGCATCACAAAAATCGACGCTCAAGTCAGAGGTGGCGAAACCCGACAGGACTATAAAGATACCA
GGCGTTTCCCCCTGGAAGCTCCCTCGTGCGCTCTCCTGTTCCGACCCTGCCGCTTACCGGATACCTGTCC
GCCTTTCTCCCTTCGGGAAGCGTGGCGCTTTCTCATAGCTCACGCTGTAGGTATCTCAGTTCGGTGTAGG
TCGTTCGCTCCAAGCTGGGCTGTGTGCACGAACCCCCCGTTCAGCCCGACCGCTGCGCCTTATCCGGTAA
CTATCGTCTTGAGTCCAACCCGGTAAGACACGACTTATCGCCACTGGCAGCAGCCACTGGTAACAGGATT
AGCAGAGCGAGGTATGTAGGCGGTGCTACAGAGTTCTTGAAGTGGTGGCCTAACTACGGCTACACTAGAA
GGACAGTATTTGGTATCTGCGCTCTGCTGAAGCCAGTTACCTTCGGAAAAAGAGTTGGTAGCTCTTGATC
CGGCAAACAAACCACCGCTGGTAGCGGTGGTTTTTTTGTTTGCAAGCAGCAGATTACGCGCAGAAAAAAA
GGATCTCAAGAAGATCCTTTGATCTTTTCTACGGGGTCTGACGCTCAGTGGAACGAAAACTCACGTTAAG
GGATTTTGGTCATGAGATTATCAAAAAGGATCTTCACCTAGATCCTTTTAAATTAAAAATGAAGTTTTAA
ATCAATCTAAAGTATATATGAGTAAACTTGGTCTGACAGTTACCAATGCTTAATCAGTGAGGCACCTATC
TCAGCGATCTGTCTATTTCGTTCATCCATAGTTGCCTGACTCCCCGTCGTGTAGATAACTACGATACGGG
AGGGCTTACCATCTGGCCCCAGTGCTGCAATGATACCGCGAGACCCACGCTCACCGGCTCCAGATTTATC
AGCAATAAACCAGCCAGCCGGAAGGGCCGAGCGCAGAAGTGGTCCTGCAACTTTATCCGCCTCCATCCAG
TCTATTAATTGTTGCCGGGAAGCTAGAGTAAGTAGTTCGCCAGTTAATAGTTTGCGCAACGTTGTTGCCA
TTGCTACAGGCATCGTGGTGTCACGCTCGTCGTTTGGTATGGCTTCATTCAGCTCCGGTTCCCAACGATC
AAGGCGAGTTACATGATCCCCCATGTTGTGCAAAAAAGCGGTTAGCTCCTTCGGTCCTCCGATCGTTGTC
AGAAGTAAGTTGGCCGCAGTGTTATCACTCATGGTTATGGCAGCACTGCATAATTCTCTTACTGTCATGC
CATCCGTAAGATGCTTTTCTGTGACTGGTGAGTACTCAACCAAGTCATTCTGAGAATAGTGTATGCGGCG
ACCGAGTTGCTCTTGCCCGGCGTCAATACGGGATAATACCGCGCCACATAGCAGAACTTTAAAAGTGCTC
ATCATTGGAAAACGTTCTTCGGGGCGAAAACTCTCAAGGATCTTACCGCTGTTGAGATCCAGTTCGATGT
AACCCACTCGTGCACCCAACTGATCTTCAGCATCTTTTACTTTCACCAGCGTTTCTGGGTGAGCAAAAAC
AGGAAGGCAAAATGCCGCAAAAAAGGGAATAAGGGCGACACGGAAATGTTGAATACTCATACTCTTCCTT
TTTCAATATTATTGAAGCATTTATCAGGGTTATTGTCTCATGAGCGGATACATATTTGAATGTATTTAGA
AAAATAAACAAATAGGGGTTCCGCGCACATTTCCCCGAAAAGTGCCACCTGACGTCTAAGAAACCATTAT
TATCATGACATTAACCTATAAAAATAGGCGTATCACGAGGCCCTTTCGTC
Features (pLannotate 1.2.2; 21 found; start..end, strand, type, name):
    137..187     +  misc_feature   bom (fragment): basis of mobility region from pBR322
    200..301     +  CDS            NFS1 (fragment): NFS1_YEAST - Also known as SPL1 From Saccharomyces cerevisiae (strain ATCC 204508 / S288c) (Baker's yeast).
    663..1757    -  CDS            LEU2: 3-isopropylmalate dehydrogenase, required for leucine biosynthesis; S. cerevisiae LEU2; yeast auxotrophic marker
   1770..2174    -  promoter       LEU2 promoter: S. cerevisiae LEU2
   2314..2391    -  CDS            YO192_YEAST (fragment): Experimental evidence at protein level: Swiss-Prot protein existence level 1. From Saccharomyces cerevisiae (strain ATCC 204508 / S288c) (Baker's yeast).
   2421..2473    +  misc_feature   bom (fragment): basis of mobility region from pBR322
   2474..2929    -  rep_origin     f1 ori (sequence partly withheld): f1 bacteriophage origin of replication; arrow indicates direction of (+) strand synthesis
   2937..3092    -  CDS            lacZα (fragment): LacZα fragment of β-galactosidase; lacZ fragment
   3100..3118    +  promoter       T7 promoter: promoter for bacteriophage T7 RNA polymerase
   3127..3219    -  misc_feature   MCS (fragment): pBluescript multiple cloning site
   3241..3744    -  misc_feature   CEN/ARS: S. cerevisiae CEN6 centromere fused to an autonomously replicating sequence
   3763..3786    -  misc_feature   MCS (fragment): pBluescript multiple cloning site
   3799..3817    -  promoter       T3 promoter: promoter for bacteriophage T3 RNA polymerase
   3862..3878    -  protein_bind   lac operator: The lac repressor binds to the lac operator to inhibit transcription in E. coli. This inhibition can be relieved by adding lactose or isopropyl-β-D-thiogalactopyranoside (IPTG). lac repressor encoded by lacI
   3886..3916    -  promoter       lac promoter: promoter for the E. coli lac operon
   3931..3952    -  protein_bind   CAP binding site: CAP binding activates transcription in the presence of cAMP. E. coli catabolite activator protein
   3965..4057    -  CDS            lacI (fragment): lac repressor; lacI; The lac repressor binds to the lac operator to inhibit transcription in E. coli. This inhibition can be relieved by adding lactose or isopropyl-β-D-thiogalactopyranoside (IPTG).
   4240..4828    -  rep_origin     ori: high-copy-number ColE1/pMB1/pBR322/pUC origin of replication
   4999..5859    -  CDS            AmpR: β-lactamase; bla; confers resistance to ampicillin, carbenicillin, and related antibiotics
   5860..5964    -  promoter       AmpR promoter: bla
   6059..35      +  CDS            rop (fragment) (across the origin): Rop protein, which maintains plasmids at low copy number; rop
