>Addgene plasmid #122878 | pICE LEU2 | addgene full sequence | sequence record 238635 | Addgene NGS Result
TCAATTGTCCTGTACTTCCTTGTTCATGTGTGTTCAAAAACGTTATATTTATAGGATAATTATACTCTAT
TTCTCAACAAGTAATTGGTTGTTTGGCCGAGCGGTCTAAGGCGCCTGATTCAAGAAATATCTTGACCGCA
GTTAACTGTGGGAATACTCAGGTATCGTAAGATGCAAGAGTTCGAATCTCTTAGCAACCATTATTTTTTT
CCTCAACATAACGAGAACACACAGGGGCGCTATCGCACAGAATCAAATTCGATGACTGGAAATTTTTTGT
TAATTTCAGAGGTCGCCTGACGCATATACCTTTTTCAACTGAAAAATTGGGAGAAAAAGGAAAGGTGAGA
GCGCCGGAACCGGCTTTTCATATAGAATAGAGAAGCGTTCATGACTAAATGCTTGCATCACAATACTTGA
AGTTGACAATATTATTTAAGGACCTATTGTTTTTTCCAATAGGTGGTTAGCAATCGTCTTACTTTCTAAC
TTTTCTTACCTTTTACATTTCAGCAATATATATATATATATTTCAAGGATATACCATTCTAATGTCTGCC
CCTAAGAAGATCGTCGTTTTGCCAGGTGACCACGTTGGTCAAGAAATCACAGCCGAAGCCATTAAGGTTC
TTAAAGCTATTTCTGATGTTCGTTCCAATGTCAAGTTCGATTTCGAAAATCATTTAATTGGTGGTGCTGC
TATCGATGCTACAGGTGTTCCACTTCCAGATGAGGCGCTGGAAGCCTCCAAGAAGGCTGATGCCGTTTTG
TTAGGTGCTGTGGGTGGTCCTAAATGGGGTACCGGTAGTGTTAGACCTGAACAAGGTTTACTAAAAATCC
GTAAAGAACTTCAATTGTACGCCAACTTAAGACCATGTAACTTTGCATCCGACTCTCTTTTAGACTTATC
TCCAATCAAGCCACAATTTGCTAAAGGTACTGACTTCGTTGTTGTCAGAGAATTAGTGGGAGGTATTTAC
TTTGGTAAGAGAAAGGAAGACGATGGTGATGGTGTCGCTTGGGATAGTGAACAATACACCGTTCCAGAAG
TGCAAAGAATCACAAGAATGGCCGCTTTCATGGCCCTACAACATGAGCCACCATTGCCTATTTGGTCCTT
GGATAAAGCTAATGTTTTGGCCTCTTCAAGATTATGGAGAAAAACTGTGGAGGAAACCATCAAGAACGAA
TTCCCTACATTGAAGGTTCAACATCAATTGATTGATTCTGCCGCCATGATCCTAGTTAAGAACCCAACCC
ACCTAAATGGTATTATAATCACCAGCAACATGTTTGGTGATATCATCTCCGATGAAGCCTCCGTTATCCC
AGGTTCCTTGGGTTTGTTGCCATCTGCGTCCTTGGCCTCTTTGCCAGACAAGAACACCGCATTTGGTTTG
TACGAACCATGCCACGGTTCTGCTCCAGATTTGCCAAAGAATAAGGTCAACCCTATCGCCACTATCTTGT
CTGCTGCAATGATGTTGAAATTGTCATTGAACTTGCCTGAAGAAGGTAAGGCCATTGAAGATGCAGTTAA
AAAGGTTTTGGATGCAGGTATCAGAACTGGTGATTTAGGTGGTTCCAACAGTACCACCGAAGTCGGTGAT
GCTGTCGCCGAAGAAGTTAAGAAAATCCTTGCTTAAAAAGATTCTCTTTTTTTATGATATTTGTACATAA
ACTTTATAAATGAAATTCATAATAGAAACGACACGAAATTACAAAATGGAATATGTTCATAGGGTAGACG
AAACTATATACGCAATCTACATACATTTATCAAGAAGGAGAAAAAGGAGGATGTAAAGGAATACAGGTAA
GCAAATTGATACTAATGGCTCAACGTGATAAGGAAAAAGAATTGCACTTTAACATTAATATTGACAAGGA
GGAGGGCACCACACAAAAAGTTAGGTGTAACAGAAAATCATGAAACTATGATTCCTAATTTATATATTGG
AGGATTTTCTCTAAAAAAAAAAAAATACAACAAATAAAAAACACTCAATGACCTGACCATTTGATGGAGT
TTAAGTCAATACCTTCTTGAACCATTTCCCATAATGGTGAAAGTTCCCTCAAGAATTTTACTCTGTCAGA
AACGGCCTTAACGACGTAGTCGATATGGTGCACTCTCAGTACAATCTGCTCTGATGCCGCATAGTTAAGC
CAGCCCCGACACCCGCCAACACCCGCTGACGCGCCCTGACGGGCTTGTCTGCTCCCGGCATCCGCTTACA
GACAAGCTGTGACCGTCTCCGGGAGCTGCATGTGTCAGAGGTTTTCACCGTCATCACCGAAACGCGCGAG
ACGAAAGGGCCTCGTGATACGCCTATTTTTATAGGTTAATGTCATGATAATAATGGTTTCTTAGACGTCA
GGTGGCACTTTTCGGGGAAATGTGCGCGGAACCCCTATTTGTTTATTTTTCTAAATACATTCAAATATGT
ATCCGCTCATGAGACAATAACCCTGATAAATGCTTCAATAATATTGAAAAAGGAAGAGTATGAGTATTCA
ACATTTCCGTGTCGCCCTTATTCCCTTTTTTGCGGCATTTTGCCTTCCTGTTTTTGCTCACCCAGAAACG
CTGGTGAAAGTAAAAGATGCTGAAGATCAGTTGGGTGCACGAGTGGGTTACATCGAACTGGATCTCAACA
GCGGTAAGATCCTTGAGAGTTTTCGCCCCGAAGAACGTTTTCCAATGATGAGCACTTTTAAAGTTCTGCT
ATGTGGCGCGGTATTATCCCGTATTGACGCCGGGCAAGAGCAACTCGGTCGCCGCATACACTATTCTCAG
AATGACTTGGTTGAGTACTCACCAGTCACAGAAAAGCATCTTACGGATGGCATGACAGTAAGAGAATTAT
GCAGTGCTGCCATAACCATGAGTGATAACACTGCGGCCAACTTACTTCTGACAACGATCGGAGGACCGAA
GGAGCTAACCGCTTTTTTGCACAACATGGGGGATCATGTAACTCGCCTTGATCGTTGGGAACCGGAGCTG
AATGAAGCCATACCAAACGACGAGCGTGACACCACGATGCCTGTAGCAATGGCAACAACGTTGCGCAAAC
TATTAACTGGCGAACTACTTACTCTAGCTTCCCGGCAACAATTAATAGACTGGATGGAGGCGGATAAAGT
TGCAGGACCACTTCTGCGCTCGGCCCTTCCGGCTGGCTGGTTTATTGCTGATAAATCTGGAGCCGGTGAG
CGTGGGTCTCGCGGTATCATTGCAGCACTGGGGCCAGATGGTAAGCCCTCCCGTATCGTAGTTATCTACA
CGACGGGGAGTCAGGCAACTATGGATGAACGAAATAGACAGATCGCTGAGATAGGTGCCTCACTGATTAA
GCATTGGTAACTGTCAGACCAAGTTTACTCATATATACTTTAGATTGATTTAAAACTTCATTTTTAATTT
AAAAGGATCTAGGTGAAGATCCTTTTTGATAATCTCATGACCAAAATCCCTTAACGTGAGTTTTCGTTCC
ACTGAGCGTCAGACCCCGTAGAAAAGATCAAAGGATCTTCTTGAGATCCTTTTTTTCTGCGCGTAATCTG
CTGCTTGCAAACAAAAAAACCACCGCTACCAGCGGTGGTTTGTTTGCCGGATCAAGAGCTACCAACTCTT
TTTCCGAAGGTAACTGGCTTCAGCAGAGCGCAGATACCAAATACTGTTCTTCTAGTGTAGCCGTAGTTAG
GCCACCACTTCAAGAACTCTGTAGCACCGCCTACATACCTCGCTCTGCTAATCCTGTTACCAGTGGCTGC
TGCCAGTGGCGATAAGTCGTGTCTTACCGGGTTGGACTCAAGACGATAGTTACCGGATAAGGCGCAGCGG
TCGGGCTGAACGGGGGGTTCGTGCACACAGCCCAGCTTGGAGCGAACGACCTACACCGAACTGAGATACC
TACAGCGTGAGCTATGAGAAAGCGCCACGCTTCCCGAAGGGAGAAAGGCGGACAGGTATCCGGTAAGCGG
CAGGGTCGGAACAGGAGAGCGCACGAGGGAGCTTCCAGGGGGAAACGCCTGGTATCTTTATAGTCCTGTC
GGGTTTCGCCACCTCTGACTTGAGCGTCGATTTTTGTGATGCTCGTCAGGGGGGCGGAGCCTATGGAAAA
ACGCCAGCAACGCGGCCTTTTTACGGTTCCTGGCCTTTTGCTGGCCTTTTGCTCACATGTTCTTTCCTGC
GTTATCCCCTGATTCTGTGGATAACCGTATTACCGCCTTTGAGTGAGCTGATACCGCTCGCCGCAGCCGA
ACGACCGAGCGCAGCGAGTCAGTGAGCGAGGAAGCGGAAGAGCGCCCAATACGCAAACCGCCTCTCCCCG
CGCGTTGGCCGATTCATTAATGCAGCTGGCACGACAGGTTTCCCGACTGGAAAGCGGGCAGTGAGCGCAA
CGCAATTAATGTGAGTTAGCTCACTCATTAGGCACCCCAGGCTTTACACTTTATGCTTCCGGCTCGTATG
TTGTGTGGAATTGTGAGCGGATAACAATTTCACACAGGAAACAGCTATGACCATGATTACGCCAAGCGCG
CAATTAACCCTCACTAAAGGGAACAAAAGCTGGAGCTCCACCGCGGTGGCGGCCGCGCCACCTGGGTCCT
TTTCATCACGTGCTATAAAAATAATTATAATTTAAATTTTTTAATATAAATATATAAATTAAAAATAGAA
AGTAAAAAAAGAAATTAAAGAAAAAATAGTTTTTGTTTTCCGAAGATGTAAAAGACTCTAGGGGGATCGC
CAACAAATACTACCTTTTATCTTGCTCTTCCTGCTCTCAGGTATTAATGCCGAATTGTTTCATCTTGTCT
GTGTAGAAGACCACACACGAAAATCCTGTGATTTTACATTTTACTTATCGTTAATCGAATGTATATCTAT
TTAATCTGCTTTTCTTGTCTAATAAATATATATGTAAAGTACGCTTTTTGTTGAAATTTTTTAAACCTTT
GTTTATTTTTTTTTCTTCATTCCGTAACTCTTCTACCTTCTTTATTTACTTTCTAAAATCCAAATACAAA
ACATAAAAATAAATAAACACAGAGTAAATTCCCAAATTATTCCATCATTAAAAGATACGAGGCGCGTGTA
AGTTACAGGCAAGCGATCCGTCCTAAGAAGCGCTAAGAGGGCGGCCGCTCTAGAACTAGTGGATCCCCCG
GGCTGCAGGAATTCGATATCAAGCTTATCGATACCGTCGACCTCGAGGGGGGGCCCGGTACCCAATTCGC
CCTATAGTGAGTCGTATTACGCGCGCTCACTGGCCGTCGTTTTACAACGTCGTGACTGGGAAAACCCTGG
CGTTACCCAACTTAATCGCCTTGCAGCACATCCCCCTTTCGCCAGCTGGCGTAATAGCGAAGAGGCCCGC
ACCGATCGCCCTTCCCAACAGTTGCGCAGCCTGAATGGCGAATGG
[124 nt withheld, positions 5436-5559]
C
[91 nt withheld, positions 5561-5651]
A
[49 nt withheld, positions 5653-5701]
CCTTTGACGTTGGAGTCCACGTTCTTT
[37 nt withheld, positions 5729-5765]
ACCCTATCTCGGTCTATTCTTTTGATTTATAAGGGATTTTGCCGATTTCGGCCTATTGGTTAAAAAATGA
GCTGATTTAACAAAAATTTAACGCGAATTTTAACAAAATATTAACGCTTACAATTTCCTGATGCGGTATT
TTCTCCTTACGCATCTGTGCGGTATTTCACACCGCATATCGACCGGTCGAGGAGAACTTCTAGTATATCT
ACATACCTAATATTATTGCCTTATTAAAAATGGAATCCCAACAATTACATCAAAATCCACATTCTCTTCA
AAA
Features (pLannotate 1.2.2; 21 found; start..end, strand, type, name):
    144..551     +  promoter       LEU2 promoter: S. cerevisiae LEU2
    552..1646    +  CDS            LEU2: 3-isopropylmalate dehydrogenase, required for leucine biosynthesis; S. cerevisiae LEU2; yeast auxotrophic marker
   2008..2124    -  CDS            NFS1 (fragment): NFS1_YEAST - Also known as SPL1 From Saccharomyces cerevisiae (strain ATCC 204508 / S288c) (Baker's yeast).
   2123..2173    -  misc_feature   bom (fragment): basis of mobility region from pBR322
   2275..2310    -  CDS            rop (fragment): Rop protein, which maintains plasmids at low copy number; rop
   2405..2509    +  promoter       AmpR promoter: bla
   2510..3370    +  CDS            AmpR: β-lactamase; bla; confers resistance to ampicillin, carbenicillin, and related antibiotics
   3541..4129    +  rep_origin     ori: high-copy-number ColE1/pMB1/pBR322/pUC origin of replication
   4312..4404    +  CDS            lacI (fragment): lac repressor; lacI; The lac repressor binds to the lac operator to inhibit transcription in E. coli. This inhibition can be relieved by adding lactose or isopropyl-β-D-thiogalactopyranoside (IPTG).
   4417..4438    +  protein_bind   CAP binding site: CAP binding activates transcription in the presence of cAMP. E. coli catabolite activator protein
   4453..4483    +  promoter       lac promoter: promoter for the E. coli lac operon
   4491..4507    +  protein_bind   lac operator: The lac repressor binds to the lac operator to inhibit transcription in E. coli. This inhibition can be relieved by adding lactose or isopropyl-β-D-thiogalactopyranoside (IPTG). lac repressor encoded by lacI
   4552..4570    +  promoter       T3 promoter: promoter for bacteriophage T3 RNA polymerase
   4583..4606    +  misc_feature   MCS (fragment): pBluescript multiple cloning site
   4625..5128    +  misc_feature   CEN/ARS: S. cerevisiae CEN6 centromere fused to an autonomously replicating sequence
   5150..5242    +  misc_feature   MCS (fragment): pBluescript multiple cloning site
   5251..5269    -  promoter       T7 promoter: promoter for bacteriophage T7 RNA polymerase
   5277..5432    +  CDS            lacZα (fragment): LacZα fragment of β-galactosidase; lacZ fragment
   5436..5864    +  rep_origin     f1 ori (sequence partly withheld): f1 bacteriophage origin of replication; arrow indicates direction of (+) strand synthesis
   5892..5944    -  misc_feature   bom (fragment): basis of mobility region from pBR322
   5975..4       +  CDS            YO192_YEAST (fragment) (across the origin): Experimental evidence at protein level: Swiss-Prot protein existence level 1. From Saccharomyces cerevisiae (strain ATCC 204508 / S288c) (Baker's yeast).
