[The description below was written by a language model from this plasmid's Addgene catalogue record and pLannotate feature annotations shown in this document.]
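Description:
pICE LEU2 is an empty yeast–E. coli shuttle backbone from the ICE ("Integration after CEN Excision") plasmid series, designed to combine the convenience of yeast recombination cloning with the stability of genomic integration. In E. coli it is maintained at high copy through a ColE1/pUC-type origin and selected with ampicillin via the β-lactamase gene under its native promoter; an f1 origin is also present. In yeast, selection relies on the S. cerevisiae LEU2 gene with its own promoter, which complements leucine auxotrophy. Short annotated fragments of neighbouring yeast genes, bom, rop and lacI appear to be carry-over from the LEU2 genomic segment and the parental bacterial vectors rather than functional elements.

The distinctive feature is the position of the CEN6/ARS element. It sits inside a pBluescript-type polylinker, flanked on both sides by MCS fragments and bracketed by T3 and T7 promoters, with the lac promoter/operator and a lacZα fragment alongside. While the centromere and ARS are present, the plasmid replicates autonomously as a stable low-copy episome, so inserts can be assembled in yeast by homologous recombination. According to the stated purpose, the CEN element is then excised, leaving a non-replicating plasmid that can be integrated into the genome; the record does not specify the restriction sites used or the integration target. No insert or yeast expression promoter is included, so users supply their own cassette. Two full sequences are on file, a depositor version and a sequencing-derived version. They differ by about eleven nucleotides and in orientation and numbering, but show the same set of features.
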