Addgene plasmid #122878: pICE LEU2
Purpose: (Empty Backbone) LEU2 ICE plasmid used to facilitate yeast recombination cloning and stable genomic Integration after CEN Excision.
Depositing lab: Randy Hampton. Depositing organization: University of California, San Diego (UCSD). Publication: ICE plasmids: combining the ease of yeast recombination cloning with the stability of genomic integration. Flagg MP, Kao A, Hampton RY. Yeast. 2019 May 10. doi: 10.1002/yea.3400. PubMed 31074531.
Backbone
  Vector backbone: ICE plasmid
  Vector type: Yeast Expression ; Yeast Recombination Cloning
Growth in bacteria
  Bacterial resistance: Ampicillin, 100 μg/mL
  Growth temperature: 37°C
  Growth strain: DH5alpha
  Copy number: High Copy
Gene/Insert
  Gene/Insert name: None
Terms and licenses: Academic/Nonprofit Terms; Industry Terms: Not Available to Industry
How to cite: pICE LEU2 was a gift from Randy Hampton (Addgene plasmid # 122878 ; http://n2t.net/addgene:122878 ; RRID:Addgene_122878)
